Addgene plasmid #169162: pBIG1b_nsp10-6His-3xFlag (SARS-CoV-2)
Purpose: Baculoviral transfer vector to express SARS-CoV-2 nsp10 in insect cells
Depositing lab: John Diffley. Depositing organization: Francis Crick Institute. Publication: Identifying SARS-CoV-2 antiviral compounds by screening for small molecule inhibitors of nsp14/nsp10 exoribonuclease. Canal B, McClure AW, Curran JF, Wu M, Ulferts R, Weissmann F, Zeng J, Bertolin AP, Milligan JC, Basu S, Drury LS, Deegan TD, Fujisawa R, Roberts EL, Basier C, Labib K, Beale R, Howell M, Diffley JFX. Biochem J. 2021 Jul 16;478(13):2445-2464. doi: 10.1042/BCJ20210198. PubMed 34198326.
Backbone
  Vector backbone: pBIG1b (biGBac)
  Vector type: Insect Expression
  Selectable markers: Gentamicin
Growth in bacteria
  Bacterial resistance: Ampicillin and Spectinomycin, 100 & 50 μg/mL
  Growth temperature: 37°C
  Growth strain: DH5alpha
  Copy number: Unknown
Gene/Insert
  Gene/Insert name: nsp10-6His-3xFlag (alt names: Sf nsp10-HF; SARS-CoV-2 nsp10 cofactor)
  Species: Synthetic; SARS-CoV-2
  Mutation: Codon optimised for insect cells (Spodoptera frugiperda)
  Entrez Gene: ORF1ab (a.k.a. GU280_gp01)
  Promoter: Polyhedrin
  Tag / fusion protein: 6His-3xFlag (C terminal on insert)
  Cloning method: Gibson Cloning
  Sequencing primers: 5′ TCAACAGGTTGAACTGCTGATC; 3′ GGTGTAGCGTCGTAAGCTAATAC
Terms and licenses: Academic/Nonprofit Terms; Industry Terms: Not Available to Industry
Depositor comments: Baculovirus generation using Tn7 transposition (Bac-to-Bac).
How to cite: pBIG1b_nsp10-6His-3xFlag (SARS-CoV-2) was a gift from John Diffley (Addgene plasmid # 169162 ; http://n2t.net/addgene:169162 ; RRID:Addgene_169162)
