[The description below was written by a language model from this plasmid's Addgene catalogue record, the feature table of its GenBank file and pLannotate feature annotations shown in this document.]
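Description:
pBIG1b_nsp10-6His-3xFlag (SARS-CoV-2) is a 6,974 bp baculoviral transfer vector built on the pBIG1b backbone of the biGBac system, intended for producing the SARS-CoV-2 non-structural protein nsp10 in insect cells. In bacteria it replicates from a high-copy ColE1/pUC-type origin and is selected with ampicillin (β-lactamase) and spectinomycin (aadA-type aminoglycoside adenylyltransferase). An f1 phage origin is also annotated. The two feature tables supplied use different start coordinates for the circular sequence but describe the same set of core elements.

The payload sits between the Tn7R and Tn7L ends of a mini-Tn7 element, together with a gentamicin acetyltransferase gene. The expression cassette consists of the Autographa californica polyhedrin promoter, which is very strong in the late phase of baculovirus infection. It drives an nsp10 open reading frame, derived from the ORF1ab polyprotein and codon optimised for Spodoptera frugiperda, followed by an SV40 late polyadenylation signal. The coding sequence was inserted by Gibson assembly and carries a C-terminal 6His-3xFlag tag, which allows metal-affinity or anti-Flag purification and detection. The automated annotation also detects a loxP site, an HSV TK poly(A) signal and a small R6K γ origin fragment upstream of the cassette, presumably remnants of the vector system.

As the depositor notes, recombinant baculovirus is generated by Tn7 transposition (Bac-to-Bac), which moves the gentamicin-marked cassette into a bacmid that is then used to make virus for insect cell infection. nsp10 is a cofactor that stimulates the nsp14 exoribonuclease and nsp16 methyltransferase. The associated work used it in screening for small-molecule inhibitors of the nsp14/nsp10 exoribonuclease.
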