LOCUS       pBIG1b_nsp10-HF 6974 bp DNA circular SYN 07-APR-2021
DEFINITION  pBIG1b_nsp10-His6-3xFlag
ACCESSION   pBIG1b_nsp10-HF
KEYWORDS    .
SOURCE      Unknown.
  ORGANISM  Unknown Unclassified.
REFERENCE   1 (bases 1 to 6974)
  AUTHORS   Self
  JOURNAL   Unpublished.
FEATURES             Location/Qualifiers
     CDS             223..1233
                     /label="SpecR"
     CDS             1859..2719
                     /label="AmpR"
     misc_signal     3783..4007
                     /label="Tn7R" CDS
     complement      (4074..4607)
                     /label="GentaR"
     misc_signal     5489..5519
                     /label="polh promoter"
     CDS             5627..6148
                     /label="nsp10-His6-3xFlag"
     misc_signal     6217..6408
                     /label="SV40 late polyA"
     misc_signal     6727..6892
                     /label="Tn7L"
ORIGIN
        1 ttctctgtca cagaatgaaa atttttctgt catctcttcg ttattaatgt ttgtaattga
       61 ctgaatatca acgcttattt gcagcctgaa ctgggaggca gaataaatga tcatatcgtc
      121 aattattacc tccacgggga gagcctgagc aaactggcct caggcatttg agaagcacac
      181 ggtcacactg cttccggtag tcaataaacc ggtaagtagc gtatgcgctc acgcaactgg
      241 tccagaacct tgaccgaacg cagcggtggt aacggcgcag tggcggtttt catggcttgt
      301 tatgactgtt tttttggggt acagtctatg cctcgggcat ccaagcagca agcgcgttac
      361 gccgtgggtc gatgtttgat gttatggagc agcaacgatg ttacgcagca gggcagtcgc
      421 cctaaaacaa agttaaacat catgagggaa gcggtgatcg ccgaagtatc gactcaacta
      481 tcagaggtag ttggcgtcat cgagcgccat ctcgaaccga cgttgctggc cgtacatttg
      541 tacggctccg cagtggatgg cggcctgaag ccacacagtg atattgattt gctggttacg
      601 gtgaccgtaa ggcttgatga aacaacgcgg cgagctttga tcaacgacct tttggaaact
      661 tcggcttccc ctggagagag cgagattctc cgcgctgtag aagtcaccat tgttgtgcac
      721 gacgacatca ttccgtggcg ttatccagct aagcgcgaac tgcaatttgg agaatggcag
      781 cgcaatgaca ttcttgcagg tatcttcgag ccagccacga tcgacattga tctggctatc
      841 ttgctgacaa aagcaagaga acatagcgtt gccttggtag gtccagcggc ggaggaactc
      901 tttgatccgg ttcctgaaca ggatctattt gaggcgctaa atgaaacctt aacgctatgg
      961 aactcgccgc ccgactgggc tggcgatgag cgaaatgtag tgcttacgtt gtcccgcatt
     1021 tggtacagcg cagtaaccgg caaaatcgcg ccgaaggatg tcgctgccga ctgggcaatg
     1081 gagcgcctgc cggcccagta tcagcccgtc atacttgaag ctagacaggc ttatcttgga
     1141 caagaagaag atcgcttggc ctcgcgcgca gatcagttgg aagaatttgt ccactacgtg
     1201 aaaggcgaga tcaccaaggt agtcggcaaa taatgtctaa caattcgttc aagccgacgg
     1261 attggcgaat gggnnnnnnn nnnnnnnnnn nnnnnnnnnn nnnnnnnnnn nnnnnnnnnn
     1321 nnnnnnnnnn nnnnnnnnnn nnnnnnnnnn nnnnnnnnnn nnnnnnnnnn nnnnnnnnnn
     1381 nnnnnnnnnn nnnnnnncnn nnnnnnnnnn nnnnnnnnnn nnnnnnnnnn nnnnnnnnnn
     1441 nnnnnnnnnn nnnnnnnnnn nnnnnnnnnn nnnnnnnnnn nnnnnnnnna nnnnnnnnnn
     1501 nnnnnnnnnn nnnnnnnnnn nnnnnnnnnn nnnnnnnnnc ctttgacgtt ggagtccacg
     1561 ttcttnnnnn nnnnnnnnnn nnnnnnnnnn nnnnnnnnnn nnaccctatc tcggtctatt
     1621 cttttgattt ataagggatt ttgccgattt cggcctattg gttaaaaaat gagctgattt
     1681 aacaaaaatt taacgcgaat tttaacaaaa tattaacgct tacaatttag gtggcacttt
     1741 tcggggaaat gtgcgcggaa cccctatttg tttatttttc taaatacatt caaatatgta
     1801 tccgctcatg agacaataac cctgataaat gcttcaataa tattgaaaaa ggaagagtat
     1861 gagtattcaa catttccgtg tcgcccttat tccctttttt gcggcatttt gccttcctgt
     1921 ttttgctcac ccagaaacgc tggtgaaagt aaaagatgct gaagatcagt tgggtgcacg
     1981 agtgggttac atcgaactgg atctcaacag cggtaagatc cttgagagtt ttcgccccga
     2041 agaacgtttt ccaatgatga gcacttttaa agttctgcta tgtggcgcgg tattatcccg
     2101 tattgacgcc gggcaagagc aactcggtcg ccgcatacac tattctcaga atgacttggt
     2161 tgagtactca ccagtcacag aaaagcatct tacggatggc atgacagtaa gagaattatg
     2221 cagtgctgcc ataaccatga gtgataacac tgcggccaac ttacttctga caacgatcgg
     2281 aggaccgaag gagctaaccg cttttttgca caacatgggg gatcatgtaa ctcgccttga
     2341 tcgttgggaa ccggagctga atgaagccat accaaacgac gagcgtgaca ccacgatgcc
     2401 tgtagcaatg gcaacaacgt tgcgcaaact attaactggc gaactactta ctctagcttc
     2461 ccggcaacaa ttaatagact ggatggaggc ggataaagtt gcaggaccac ttctgcgctc
     2521 ggcccttccg gctggctggt ttattgctga taaatctgga gccggtgagc gtgggtctcg
     2581 cggtatcatt gcagcactgg ggccagatgg taagccctcc cgtatcgtag ttatctacac
     2641 gacggggagt caggcaacta tggatgaacg aaatagacag atcgctgaga taggtgcctc
     2701 actgattaag cattggtaac tgtcagacca agtttactca tatatacttt agattgattt
     2761 aaaacttcat ttttaattta aaaggatcta ggtgaagatc ctttttgata atctcatgac
     2821 caaaatccct taacgtgagt tttcgttcca ctgagcgtca gaccccgtag aaaagatcaa
     2881 aggatcttct tgagatcctt tttttctgcg cgtaatctgc tgcttgcaaa caaaaaaacc
     2941 accgctacca gcggtggttt gtttgccgga tcaagagcta ccaactcttt ttccgaaggt
     3001 aactggcttc agcagagcgc agataccaaa tactgttctt ctagtgtagc cgtagttagg
     3061 ccaccacttc aagaactctg tagcaccgcc tacatacctc gctctgctaa tcctgttacc
     3121 agtggctgct gccagtggcg ataagtcgtg tcttaccggg ttggactcaa gacgatagtt
     3181 accggataag gcgcagcggt cgggctgaac ggggggttcg tgcacacagc ccagcttgga
     3241 gcgaacgacc tacaccgaac tgagatacct acagcgtgag ctatgagaaa gcgccacgct
     3301 tcccgaaggg agaaaggcgg acaggtatcc ggtaagcggc agggtcggaa caggagagcg
     3361 cacgagggag cttccagggg gaaacgcctg gtatctttat agtcctgtcg ggtttcgcca
     3421 cctctgactt gagcgtcgat ttttgtgatg ctcgtcaggg gggcggagcc tatggaaaaa
     3481 cgccagcaac gcggcctttt tacggttcct ggccttttgc tggccttttg ctcacatgtt
     3541 ctttcctgcg ttatcccctg attctgtgga taaccgtatt accgcctttg agtgagctga
     3601 taccgctcgc cgcagccgaa cgaccgagcg cagcgagtca gtgagcgagg aagcggaaga
     3661 gcgcctgatg cggtattttc tccttacgca tctgtgcggt atttcacacc gcatagacca
     3721 gccgcgtaac ctggcaaaat cggttacggt tgagtaataa atggatgccc tgcgtaagcg
     3781 ggtgtgggcg gacaataaag tcttaaactg aacaaaatag atctaaacta tgacaataaa
     3841 gtcttaaact agacagaata gttgtaaact gaaatcagtc cagttatgct gtgaaaaagc
     3901 atactggact tttgttatgg ctaaagcaaa ctcttcattt tctgaagtgc aaattgcccg
     3961 tcgtattaaa gaggggcgtg gccaagggca tggtaaagac tatattcgcg gcgttgtgac
     4021 aatttaccga acaactccgc ggccgggaag ccgatctcgg cttgaacgaa ttgttaggtg
     4081 gcggtacttg ggtcgatatc aaagtgcatc acttcttccc gtatgcccaa ctttgtatag
     4141 agagccactg cgggatcgtc accgtaatct gcttgcacgt agatcacata agcaccaagc
     4201 gcgttggcct catgcttgag gagattgatg agcgcggtgg caatgccctg cctccggtgc
     4261 tcgccggaga ctgcgagatc atagatatag atctcactac gcggctgctc aaacttgggc
     4321 agaacgtaag ccgcgagagc gccaacaacc gcttcttggt cgaaggcagc aagcgcgatg
     4381 aatgtcttac tacggagcaa gttcccgagg taatcggagt ccggctgatg ttgggagtag
     4441 gtggctacgt ctccgaactc acgaccgaaa agatcaagag cagcccgcat ggatttgact
     4501 tggtcagggc cgagcctaca tgtgcgaatg atgcccatac ttgagccacc taactttgtt
     4561 ttagggcgac tgccctgctg cgtaacatcg ttgctgctgc gtaacatcgt tgctgctcca
     4621 taacatcaaa catcgaccca cggcgtaacg cgcttgctgc ttggatgccc gaggcataga
     4681 ctgtacaaaa aaacagtcat aacaagccat gaaaaccgcc actgcgccgt taccaccgct
     4741 gcgttcggtc aaggttctgg accagttgcg tgagcgcata cgctacttgc attacagttt
     4801 acgaaccgaa caggcttatg tcaactgggt tcgtgccttc atccgtttcc acggtgtgcg
     4861 tcacccggca accttgggca gcagcgaagt cgaggcattt ctgtcctggc tggcgaacga
     4921 gcgcaaggtt tcggtctcca cgcatcgtca ggcattggcg gccttgctgt tcttctacgg
     4981 caaggtgctg tgcacggatc tgcccttgct tcaggagatc ggtagacctc ggccgtcgcg
     5041 gcgcttgccg gtggtgctga ccccggatga agtggttcgc atcctcggtt ttctggaagg
     5101 cgagcatcgt ttgttcgccc aggactctag ctatagttct agtggttggc tacagctttg
     5161 tttgtactat caacaggttg aactgctgat caacagatcc tctacgcggc cgcggtacca
     5221 taacttcgta tagcatacat tatacgaagt tatctgggtt taaactatat ctcaatcggg
     5281 gtttttatcg aggctaactg aaacacggaa ggagacaata ccggaaggaa cccgcgctat
     5341 gacggcaata aaaagacaga ataaaacgca cgggtgttgg gtcgtttgtt cataaacgcg
     5401 gggttcggtc ccagggctgg cactctgtca agtgaacgct ctatggtcta aagatttaaa
     5461 tcgacctact ccggaatatt aatagatcat ggagataatt aaaatgataa ccatctcgca
     5521 aataaataag tattttactg ttttcgtaac agttttgtaa taaaaaaacc tataaatatt
     5581 ccggattatt cataccgtcc caccatcggg cgcggatcca gccaccatgn nnnnnnnnnn
     5641 nnnnnnnnnn nnnnnnnnnn nnnnnnnnnn nnnnnnnnnn nnnnnnnnnn nnnnnnnnnn
     5701 nnnnnnnnnn nnnnnnnnnn nnnnnnnnnn nnnnnnnnnn nnnnnnnnnn nnnnnnnnnn
     5761 nnnnnnnnnn nnnnnnnnnn nnnnnnnnnn nnnnnnnnnn nnnnnnnnnn nnnnnnnnnn
     5821 nnnnnnnnnn nnnnnnnnnn nnnnnnnnnn nnnnnnnnnn nnnnnnnnnn nnnnnnnnnn
     5881 nnnnnnnnnn nnnnnnnnnn nnnnnnnnnn nnnnnnnnnn nnnnnnnnnn nnnnnnnnnn
     5941 nnnnnnnnnn nnnnnnnnnn nnnnnnnnnn nnnnnnnnnn nnnnnnnnnn nnnnnnnnnn
     6001 nnnnnnnnnn nnnnnnnnnn nnnnnnnnnn nnnnnnnnnn nnnnnnggtg gctcccacca
     6061 tcaccaccat cacggttctg actacaagga ccacgacggc gattacaagg atcatgacat
     6121 cgactacaaa gacgacgatg acaagtaaaa gcttgtcgag aagtactaga ggatcataat
     6181 cagccatacc acatttgtag aggttttact tgctttaaaa aacctcccac acctccccct
     6241 gaacctgaaa cataaaatga atgcaattgt tgttgttaac ttgtttattg cagcttataa
     6301 tggttacaaa taaagcaata gcatcacaaa tttcacaaat aaagcatttt tttcactgca
     6361 ttctagttgt ggtttgtcca aactcatcaa tgtatcttat catgtctgga tctgatcact
     6421 gcttgagcct agaagatccg gctgctaaca aagcccgaaa ggaagctgag ttggctgctg
     6481 ccaccgctga gcaataacta tcataaccat ttaaataaat ctatatctca atcggggtta
     6541 cgtcgatacc ccaccgagac cccattggga ccaatacgcc cgcgtttctt ccttttcccc
     6601 accccaaccc ccaagttcgg gtgaaggccc agggctcgca gccaacgtcg gggcggcaag
     6661 ccctgccata gccactacgg gttaattaaa aactggatac tattgcacgt ttaaacagga
     6721 gatccgaacc agataagtga aatctagttc caaactattt tgtcattttt aattttcgta
     6781 ttagcttacg acgctacacc cagttcccat ctattttgtc actcttccct aaataatcct
     6841 taaaaactcc atttccaccc ctcccagttc ccaactattt tgtccgccca cagcggggca
     6901 tttttcttcc tgttatgttt ttaatcaaac atcctgccaa ctccatgtga caaaccgtca
     6961 tcttcggcta cttt
//
