Features (pLannotate 1.2.2; 22 found; start..end, strand, type, name):
    356..384     -  promoter       Pc promoter: intI1 (promoter lies within the coding sequence); class 1 integron promoter
    362..724     -  CDS            YPR2_ECOLX (fragment): Protein predicted: Swiss-Prot protein existence level 4. From Escherichia coli.
    724..751     -  rep_origin     R6K γ ori (fragment): γ replication origin from E. coli plasmid R6K; requires the R6K initiator protein pi for replication
    780..813     +  protein_bind   loxP: Cre-mediated recombination occurs in the 8-bp core sequence (GCATACAT). Cre recombinase
    903..951     +  polyA_signal   HSV TK poly(A) signal: herpes simplex virus thymidine kinase polyadenylation signal (Cole and Stacy, 1985)
   1046..1137    +  promoter       polyhedrin promoter: polh from Autographa californica; promoter for the baculovirus polyhedrin gene
   1190..1606    +  CDS            R1A_SARS2 (fragment) (sequence withheld): Experimental evidence at protein level: Swiss-Prot protein existence level 1. [Non-structural protein 10]: Plays a pivotal role in viral transcription by stimulating both nsp14 3'-5' exoribonuclease and nsp16 2'-O-methyltransferase activities. Therefore plays an essential role in viral mRNAs cap methylation. From Severe acute respiratory syndrome coronavirus 2 (2019-nCoV) (SARS-CoV-2).
   1685..1705    +  CDS            FLAG (fragment): FLAG® epitope tag, followed by an enterokinase cleavage site
   1732..1815    +  CDS            large T antigen (fragment): large T antigen from SV40 (simian virus 40)
   1838..1972    +  polyA_signal   SV40 poly(A) signal: SV40 polyadenylation signal
   2001..2050    +  CDS            SET1 (fragment): solubility-enhancement tag derived from T7 phage gene 10B
   2287..2452    -  mobile_element Tn7L: mini-Tn7 element (left end of the Tn7 transposon) Tn7
   2747..2827    -  CDS            int (fragment): INT2_ECOLX - Protein inferred from homology: Swiss-Prot protein existence level 3. Putative integrase believed to be involved in the insertion of antibiotic resistance genes into plasmids and transposons. From Escherichia coli.
   2913..2969    +  CDS            GmR (fragment): gentamycin acetyltransferase; aacC1; confers resistance to gentamycin
   2976..3767    +  CDS            SmR: aminoglycoside adenylyltransferase (Murphy, 1985); aadA; confers resistance to spectinomycin and streptomycin
   3808..4262    +  rep_origin     f1 ori (sequence partly withheld): f1 bacteriophage origin of replication; arrow indicates direction of (+) strand synthesis
   4288..4392    +  promoter       AmpR promoter: bla
   4393..5253    +  CDS            AmpR: β-lactamase; bla; confers resistance to ampicillin, carbenicillin, and related antibiotics
   5424..6012    +  rep_origin     ori: high-copy-number ColE1/pMB1/pBR322/pUC origin of replication
   6198..6249    -  misc_feature   bom (fragment): basis of mobility region from pBR322
   6317..6541    -  mobile_element Tn7R: mini-Tn7 element (right end of the Tn7 transposon) Tn7
   6608..167     -  CDS            GmR (across the origin): gentamycin acetyltransferase; aacC1; confers resistance to gentamycin
>Addgene plasmid #169162 | pBIG1b_nsp10-6His-3xFlag (SARS-CoV-2) | addgene full sequence | sequence record 334215 | Addgene NGS Result
GTGGCTACGTCTCCGAACTCACGACCGAAAAGATCAAGAGCAGCCCGCATGGATTTGACTTGGTCAGGGC
CGAGCCTACATGTGCGAATGATGCCCATACTTGAGCCACCTAACTTTGTTTTAGGGCGACTGCCCTGCTG
CGTAACATCGTTGCTGCTGCGTAACATCGTTGCTGCTCCATAACATCAAACATCGACCCACGGCGTAACG
CGCTTGCTGCTTGGATGCCCGAGGCATAGACTGTACAAAAAAACAGTCATAACAAGCCATGAAAACCGCC
ACTGCGCCGTTACCACCGCTGCGTTCGGTCAAGGTTCTGGACCAGTTGCGTGAGCGCATACGCTACTTGC
ATTACAGTTTACGAACCGAACAGGCTTATGTCAACTGGGTTTGTGCCTTCATCCGTTTCCACGGTGTGCG
TCACCCGGCAACCTTGGGCAGCAGCGAAGTCGAGGCATTTCTGTCCTGGCTGGCGAACGAGCGCAAGGTT
TCGGTCTCCACGCATCGTCAGGCATTGGCGGCCTTGCTGTTCTTCTACGGCAAGGTGCTGTGCACGGATC
TGCCCTTGCTTCAGGAGATCGGTAGACCTCGGCCGTCGCGGCGCTTGCCGGTGGTGCTGACCCCGGATGA
AGTGGTTCGCATCCTCGGTTTTCTGGAAGGCGAGCATCGTTTGTTCGCCCAGGACTCTAGCTATAGTTCT
AGTGGTTGGCTACAGCTTTGTTTGTACTATCAACAGGTTGAACTGCTGATCAACAGATCCTCTACGCGGC
CGCGGTACCATAACTTCGTATAGCATACATTATACGAAGTTATCTGGGTTTAAACTATATCTCAATCGGG
GTTTTTATCGAGGCTAACTGAAACACGGAAGGAGACAATACCGGAAGGAACCCGCGCTATGACGGCAATA
AAAAGACAGAATAAAACGCACGGGTGTTGGGTCGTTTGTTCATAAACGCGGGGTTCGGTCCCAGGGCTGG
CACTCTGTCAAGTGAACGCTCTATGGTCTAAAGATTTAAATCGACCTACTCCGGAATATTAATAGATCAT
GGAGATAATTAAAATGATAACCATCTCGCAAATAAATAAGTATTTTACTGTTTTCGTAACAGTTTTGTAA
TAAAAAAACCTATAAATATTCCGGATTATTCATACCGTCCCACCATCGGGCGCGGATCCAGCCACCATG
[417 nt withheld, positions 1190-1606]
GGTGGCTCCCACCATCACCACCATCACGGTTCTGACTACAAGGACCACGACGGCGATTACAAGGATCATG
ACATCGACTACAAAGACGACGATGACAAGTAAAAGCTTGTCGAGAAGTACTAGAGGATCATAATCAGCCA
TACCACATTTGTAGAGGTTTTACTTGCTTTAAAAAACCTCCCACACCTCCCCCTGAACCTGAAACATAAA
ATGAATGCAATTGTTGTTGTTAACTTGTTTATTGCAGCTTATAATGGTTACAAATAAAGCAATAGCATCA
CAAATTTCACAAATAAAGCATTTTTTTCACTGCATTCTAGTTGTGGTTTGTCCAAACTCATCAATGTATC
TTATCATGTCTGGATCTGATCACTGCTTGAGCCTAGAAGATCCGGCTGCTAACAAAGCCCGAAAGGAAGC
TGAGTTGGCTGCTGCCACCGCTGAGCAATAACTATCATAACCATTTAAATAAATCTATATCTCAATCGGG
GTTACGTCGATACCCCACCGAGACCCCATTGGGACCAATACGCCCGCGTTTCTTCCTTTTCCCCACCCCA
ACCCCCAAGTTCGGGTGAAGGCCCAGGGCTCGCAGCCAACGTCGGGGCGGCAAGCCCTGCCATAGCCACT
ACGGGTTAATTAAAAACTGGATACTATTGCACGTTTAAACAGGAGATCCGAACCAGATAAGTGAAATCTA
GTTCCAAACTATTTTGTCATTTTTAATTTTCGTATTAGCTTACGACGCTACACCCAGTTCCCATCTATTT
TGTCACTCTTCCCTAAATAATCCTTAAAAACTCCATTTCCACCCCTCCCAGTTCCCAACTATTTTGTCCG
CCCACAGCGGGGCATTTTTCTTCCTGTTATGTTTTTAATCAAACATCCTGCCAACTCCATGTGACAAACC
GTCATCTTCGGCTACTTTTTCTCTGTCACAGAATGAAAATTTTTCTGTCATCTCTTCGTTATTAATGTTT
GTAATTGACTGAATATCAACGCTTATTTGCAGCCTGAACTGGGAGGCAGAATAAATGATCATATCGTCAA
TTATTACCTCCACGGGGAGAGCCTGAGCAAACTGGCCTCAGGCATTTGAGAAGCACACGGTCACACTGCT
TCCGGTAGTCAATAAACCGGTAAGTAGCGTATGCGCTCACGCAACTGGTCCAGAACCTTGACCGAACGCA
GCGGTGGTAACGGCGCAGTGGCGGTTTTCATGGCTTGTTATGACTGTTTTTTTGGGGTACAGTCTATGCC
TCGGGCATCCAAGCAGCAAGCGCGTTACGCCGTGGGTCGATGTTTGATGTTATGGAGCAGCAACGATGTT
ACGCAGCAGGGCAGTCGCCCTAAAACAAAGTTAAACATCATGAGGGAAGCGGTGATCGCCGAAGTATCGA
CTCAACTATCAGAGGTAGTTGGCGTCATCGAGCGCCATCTCGAACCGACGTTGCTGGCCGTACATTTGTA
CGGCTCCGCAGTGGATGGCGGCCTGAAGCCACACAGTGATATTGATTTGCTGGTTACGGTGACCGTAAGG
CTTGATGAAACAACGCGGCGAGCTTTGATCAACGACCTTTTGGAAACTTCGGCTTCCCCTGGAGAGAGCG
AGATTCTCCGCGCTGTAGAAGTCACCATTGTTGTGCACGACGACATCATTCCGTGGCGTTATCCAGCTAA
GCGCGAACTGCAATTTGGAGAATGGCAGCGCAATGACATTCTTGCAGGTATCTTCGAGCCAGCCACGATC
GACATTGATCTGGCTATCTTGCTGACAAAAGCAAGAGAACATAGCGTTGCCTTGGTAGGTCCAGCGGCGG
AGGAACTCTTTGATCCGGTTCCTGAACAGGATCTATTTGAGGCGCTAAATGAAACCTTAACGCTATGGAA
CTCGCCGCCCGACTGGGCTGGCGATGAGCGAAATGTAGTGCTTACGTTGTCCCGCATTTGGTACAGCGCA
GTAACCGGCAAAATCGCGCCGAAGGATGTCGCTGCCGACTGGGCAATGGAGCGCCTGCCGGCCCAGTATC
AGCCCGTCATACTTGAAGCTAGACAGGCTTATCTTGGACAAGAAGAAGATCGCTTGGCCTCGCGCGCAGA
TCAGTTGGAAGAATTTGTCCACTACGTGAAAGGCGAGATCACCAAGGTAGTCGGCAAATAATGTCTAACA
ATTCGTTCAAGCCGACGGATTGGCGAATGGG
[124 nt withheld, positions 3808-3931]
C
[91 nt withheld, positions 3933-4023]
A
[49 nt withheld, positions 4025-4073]
CCTTTGACGTTGGAGTCCACGTTCTT
[37 nt withheld, positions 4100-4136]
ACCCTATCTCGGTCTATTCTTTTGATTTATAAGGGATTTTGCCGATTTCGGCCTATTGGTTAAAAAATGA
GCTGATTTAACAAAAATTTAACGCGAATTTTAACAAAATATTAACGCTTACAATTTAGGTGGCACTTTTC
GGGGAAATGTGCGCGGAACCCCTATTTGTTTATTTTTCTAAATACATTCAAATATGTATCCGCTCATGAG
ACAATAACCCTGATAAATGCTTCAATAATATTGAAAAAGGAAGAGTATGAGTATTCAACATTTCCGTGTC
GCCCTTATTCCCTTTTTTGCGGCATTTTGCCTTCCTGTTTTTGCTCACCCAGAAACGCTGGTGAAAGTAA
AAGATGCTGAAGATCAGTTGGGTGCACGAGTGGGTTACATCGAACTGGATCTCAACAGCGGTAAGATCCT
TGAGAGTTTTCGCCCCGAAGAACGTTTTCCAATGATGAGCACTTTTAAAGTTCTGCTATGTGGCGCGGTA
TTATCCCGTATTGACGCCGGGCAAGAGCAACTCGGTCGCCGCATACACTATTCTCAGAATGACTTGGTTG
AGTACTCACCAGTCACAGAAAAGCATCTTACGGATGGCATGACAGTAAGAGAATTATGCAGTGCTGCCAT
AACCATGAGTGATAACACTGCGGCCAACTTACTTCTGACAACGATCGGAGGACCGAAGGAGCTAACCGCT
TTTTTGCACAACATGGGGGATCATGTAACTCGCCTTGATCGTTGGGAACCGGAGCTGAATGAAGCCATAC
CAAACGACGAGCGTGACACCACGATGCCTGTAGCAATGGCAACAACGTTGCGCAAACTATTAACTGGCGA
ACTACTTACTCTAGCTTCCCGGCAACAATTAATAGACTGGATGGAGGCGGATAAAGTTGCAGGACCACTT
CTGCGCTCGGCCCTTCCGGCTGGCTGGTTTATTGCTGATAAATCTGGAGCCGGTGAGCGTGGGTCTCGCG
GTATCATTGCAGCACTGGGGCCAGATGGTAAGCCCTCCCGTATCGTAGTTATCTACACGACGGGGAGTCA
GGCAACTATGGATGAACGAAATAGACAGATCGCTGAGATAGGTGCCTCACTGATTAAGCATTGGTAACTG
TCAGACCAAGTTTACTCATATATACTTTAGATTGATTTAAAACTTCATTTTTAATTTAAAAGGATCTAGG
TGAAGATCCTTTTTGATAATCTCATGACCAAAATCCCTTAACGTGAGTTTTCGTTCCACTGAGCGTCAGA
CCCCGTAGAAAAGATCAAAGGATCTTCTTGAGATCCTTTTTTTCTGCGCGTAATCTGCTGCTTGCAAACA
AAAAAACCACCGCTACCAGCGGTGGTTTGTTTGCCGGATCAAGAGCTACCAACTCTTTTTCCGAAGGTAA
CTGGCTTCAGCAGAGCGCAGATACCAAATACTATTCTTCTAGTGTAGCCGTAGTTAGGCCACCACTTCAA
GAACTCTGTAGCACCGCCTACATACCTCGCTCTGCTAATCCTGTTACCAGTGGCTGCTGCCAGTGGCGAT
AAGTCGTGTCTTACCGGGTTGGACTCAAGACGATAGTTACCGGATAAGGCGCAGCGGTCGGGCTGAACGG
GGGGTTCGTGCACACAGCCCAGCTTGGAGCGAACGACCTACACCGAACTGAGATACCTACAGCGTGAGCT
ATGAGAAAGCGCCACGCTTCCCGAAGGGAGAAAGGCGGACAGGTATCCGGTAAGCGGCAGGGTCGGAACA
GGAGAGCGCACGAGGGAGCTTCCAGGGGGAAACGCCTGGTATCTTTATAGTCCTGTCGGGTTTCGCCACC
TCTGACTTGAGCGTCGATTTTTGTGATGCTCGTCAGGGGGGCGGAGCCTATGGAAAAACGCCAGCAACGC
GGCCTTTTTACGGTTCCTGGCCTTTTGCTGGCCTTTTGCTCACATGTTCTTTCCTGCGTTATCCCCTGAT
TCTGTGGATAACCGTATTACCGCCTTTGAGTGAGCTGATACCGCTCGCCGCAGCCGAACGACCGAGCGCA
GCGAGTCAGTGAGCGAGGAAGCGGAAGAGCGCCTGATGCGGTATTTTCTCCTTACGCATCTGTGCGGTAT
TTCACACCGCATAGACCAGCCGCGTAACCTGGCAAAATCGGTTACGGTTGAGTAATAAATGGATGCCCTG
CGTAAGCGGGTGTGGGCGGACAATAAAGTCTTAAACTGAACAAAATAGATCTAAACTATGACAATAAAGT
CTTAAACTAGACAGAATAGTTGTAAACTGAAATCAGTCCAGTTATGCTGTGAAAAAGCATACTGGACTTT
TGTTATGGCTAAAGCAAACTCTTCATTTTCTGAAGTGCAAATTGCCCGTCGTATTAAAGAGGGGCGTGGC
CAAGGGCATGGTAAAGACTATATTCGCGGCGTTGTGACAATTTACCGAACAACTCCGCGGCCGGGAAGCC
GATCTCGGCTTGAACGAATTGTTAGGTGGCGGTACTTGGGTCGATATCAAAGTGCATCACTTCTTCCCGT
ATGCCCAACTTTGTATAGAGAGCCACTGCGGGATCGTCACCGTAATCTGCTTGCACGTAGATCACATAAG
CACCAAGCGCGTTGGCCTCATGCTTGAGGAGATTGATGAGCGCGGTGGCAATGCCCTGCCTCCGGTGCTC
GCCGGAGACTGCGAGATCATAGATATAGATCTCACTACGCGGCTGCTCAAACTTGGGCAGAACGTAAGCC
GCGAGAGCGCCAACAACCGCTTCTTGGTCGAAGGCAGCAAGCGCGATGAATGTCTTACTACGGAGCAAGT
TCCCGAGGTAATCGGAGTCCGGCTGATGTTGGGAGTAG
